Addgene plasmid #42631: Pet28a_Human_H3.1
Depositing lab: Joe Landry. Depositing organization: Virginia Commonwealth University.
Backbone
  Vector backbone: Pet28a
  Backbone manufacturer: Novagen
  Backbone size w/o insert (bp): 5368
  Total vector size (bp): 5656
  Modifications to backbone: None
  Vector type: Bacterial Expression
Growth in bacteria
  Bacterial resistance: Kanamycin, 50 μg/mL
  Growth temperature: 37°C
  Growth strain: DH5alpha
  Growth instructions: None
  Copy number: Low Copy
Gene/Insert
  Gene/Insert name: Human H3.1
  Species: H. sapiens (human)
  Insert size (bp): 411
  GenBank ID: NP_003520.1
  Entrez Gene: H3C1 (a.k.a. H3/A, H3C10, H3C11, H3C12, H3C2, H3C3, H3C4, H3C6, H3C7, H3C8, H3FA, HIST1H3A)
  Promoter: T7
  Tag / fusion protein: Untagged
  Cloning method: Restriction Enzyme; 5′ cloning site NcoI (not destroyed); 3′ cloning site NotI (not destroyed)
  Sequencing primers: 5′ T7 Promoter; 3′ T7 Terminator
Terms and licenses: Academic/Nonprofit Terms; Industry Terms
How to cite: Pet28a_Human_H3.1 was a gift from Joe Landry (Addgene plasmid # 42631 ; http://n2t.net/addgene:42631 ; RRID:Addgene_42631)
