[The description below was written by a language model from this plasmid's Addgene catalogue record and pLannotate feature annotations shown in this document.]
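Description:
Pet28a_Human_H3.1 is a bacterial expression plasmid built on the Novagen pET-28a backbone (total size 5,656 bp) that carries the coding sequence for human histone H3.1 (H3C1/HIST1H3A family). It is maintained in E. coli through a ColE1/pBR322-type origin accompanied by the bom region and the rop gene, which keeps copy number low, consistent with the catalogue listing. Selection is by kanamycin through the aph(3')-Ia aminoglycoside phosphotransferase gene. An f1 phage origin is also present. The short tetracycline-resistance and AmpR-promoter fragments picked up by the annotation appear to be backbone remnants rather than functional markers.

The roughly 411 bp histone insert was cloned between NcoI and NotI, placing it directly downstream of the T7 promoter, a lac operator and the strong T7 gene 10 ribosome binding site, with the T7 terminator at the end of the cassette. The plasmid-borne lacI gene supplies lac repressor, so transcription is held off until induction with IPTG in a host that provides T7 RNA polymerase. Using NcoI removes the vector's N-terminal His tag region, and the record lists the protein as untagged. A His-tag fragment is annotated downstream of the histone coding region, but the annotated coding sequence ends before it, suggesting it is not translated as part of the protein. The automated annotation matches the insert to bovine H3.1, which reflects the extreme conservation of this histone rather than a discrepancy in species. The record does not state a specific application. Constructs of this type are generally used to produce recombinant, unmodified histone for purposes such as assembling histone octamers and nucleosomes in vitro.
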