Features (pLannotate 1.2.2; 19 found; start..end, strand, type, name):
     12..440     +  rep_origin     f1 ori (sequence partly withheld): f1 bacteriophage origin of replication; arrow indicates direction of (+) strand synthesis
    493..550     +  promoter       AmpR promoter (fragment): bla
    559..1374    -  CDS            KanR: aminoglycoside phosphotransferase; aph(3')-Ia; confers resistance to kanamycin in bacteria or G418 (Geneticin®) in eukaryotes
   1496..2084    +  rep_origin     ori: high-copy-number ColE1/pMB1/pBR322/pUC origin of replication
   2270..2412    -  misc_feature   bom: basis of mobility region from pBR322
   2514..2705    -  CDS            rop: Rop protein, which maintains plasmids at low copy number; rop
   2722..3102    +  CDS            YPB1_ECOLX: Protein predicted: Swiss-Prot protein existence level 4. From Escherichia coli.
   3174..3465    -  CDS            TcR (fragment): tetracycline efflux protein; tet; confers resistance to tetracycline
   3480..3501    -  protein_bind   CAP binding site: CAP binding activates transcription in the presence of cAMP. E. coli catabolite activator protein
   3514..4596    -  CDS            lacI: lac repressor; lacI; The lac repressor binds to the lac operator to inhibit transcription in E. coli. This inhibition can be relieved by adding lactose or isopropyl-β-D-thiogalactopyranoside (IPTG).
   4597..4674    -  promoter       lacI promoter: lacI
   4682..4961    -  CDS            TcR (fragment): tetracycline efflux protein; tet; confers resistance to tetracycline
   4983..5001    +  promoter       T7 promoter: promoter for bacteriophage T7 RNA polymerase
   5002..5026    +  protein_bind   lac operator: The lac repressor binds to the lac operator to inhibit transcription in E. coli. This inhibition can be relieved by adding lactose or isopropyl-β-D-thiogalactopyranoside (IPTG). lac repressor encoded by lacI
   5041..5063    +  RBS            RBS: efficient ribosome binding site from bacteriophage T7 gene 10 (Olins and Rangwala, 1989)
   5070..5477    +  CDS            H31_BOVIN (sequence withheld): Experimental evidence at protein level: Swiss-Prot protein existence level 1. Core component of nucleosome. Nucleosomes wrap and compact DNA into chromatin, limiting DNA accessibility to the cellular machineries which require DNA as a template. Histones thereby play a central role in transcription regulation, DNA repair, DNA replication and chromosomal stability. DNA accessibility is regulated via a complex set of post-translational modifications of histones, also called histone code, and nucleosome remodeling. From Bos taurus (Bovine).
   5500..5517    +  CDS            9xHis (fragment): 9xHis affinity tag
   5527..5576    +  CDS            SET1 (fragment): solubility-enhancement tag derived from T7 phage gene 10B
   5584..5631    +  terminator     T7 terminator: transcription terminator for bacteriophage T7 RNA polymerase
>Addgene plasmid #42631 | Pet28a_Human_H3.1 | depositor full sequence | sequence record 57746 | Pet28a_Human_H3.1 sequence 5656 bps
TGGCGAATGGG
[124 nt withheld, positions 12-135]
C
[91 nt withheld, positions 137-227]
A
[49 nt withheld, positions 229-277]
CCTTTGACGTTGGAGTCCACGTTCTTT
[37 nt withheld, positions 305-341]
ACCCTATCTCGGTCTATTCTTTTGATTTATAAGGGATTTTGCCGATTTCGGCCTATTGGTTAAAAAATGA
GCTGATTTAACAAAAATTTAACGCGAATTTTAACAAAATATTAACGCTTACAATTTAGGTGGCACTTTTC
GGGGAAATGTGCGCGGAACCCCTATTTGTTTATTTTTCTAAATACATTCAAATATGTATCCGCTCATGAA
TTAATTCTTAGAAAAACTCATCGAGCATCAAATGAAACTGCAATTTATTCATATCAGGATTATCAATACC
ATATTTTTGAAAAAGCCGTTTCTGTAATGAAGGAGAAAACTCACCGAGGCAGTTCCATAGGATGGCAAGA
TCCTGGTATCGGTCTGCGATTCCGACTCGTCCAACATCAATACAACCTATTAATTTCCCCTCGTCAAAAA
TAAGGTTATCAAGTGAGAAATCACCATGAGTGACGACTGAATCCGGTGAGAATGGCAAAAGTTTATGCAT
TTCTTTCCAGACTTGTTCAACAGGCCAGCCATTACGCTCGTCATCAAAATCACTCGCATCAACCAAACCG
TTATTCATTCGTGATTGCGCCTGAGCGAGACGAAATACGCGATCGCTGTTAAAAGGACAATTACAAACAG
GAATCGAATGCAACCGGCGCAGGAACACTGCCAGCGCATCAACAATATTTTCACCTGAATCAGGATATTC
TTCTAATACCTGGAATGCTGTTTTCCCGGGGATCGCAGTGGTGAGTAACCATGCATCATCAGGAGTACGG
ATAAAATGCTTGATGGTCGGAAGAGGCATAAATTCCGTCAGCCAGTTTAGTCTGACCATCTCATCTGTAA
CATCATTGGCAACGCTACCTTTGCCATGTTTCAGAAACAACTCTGGCGCATCGGGCTTCCCATACAATCG
ATAGATTGTCGCACCTGATTGCCCGACATTATCGCGAGCCCATTTATACCCATATAAATCAGCATCCATG
TTGGAATTTAATCGCGGCCTAGAGCAAGACGTTTCCCGTTGAATATGGCTCATAACACCCCTTGTATTAC
TGTTTATGTAAGCAGACAGTTTTATTGTTCATGACCAAAATCCCTTAACGTGAGTTTTCGTTCCACTGAG
CGTCAGACCCCGTAGAAAAGATCAAAGGATCTTCTTGAGATCCTTTTTTTCTGCGCGTAATCTGCTGCTT
GCAAACAAAAAAACCACCGCTACCAGCGGTGGTTTGTTTGCCGGATCAAGAGCTACCAACTCTTTTTCCG
AAGGTAACTGGCTTCAGCAGAGCGCAGATACCAAATACTGTCCTTCTAGTGTAGCCGTAGTTAGGCCACC
ACTTCAAGAACTCTGTAGCACCGCCTACATACCTCGCTCTGCTAATCCTGTTACCAGTGGCTGCTGCCAG
TGGCGATAAGTCGTGTCTTACCGGGTTGGACTCAAGACGATAGTTACCGGATAAGGCGCAGCGGTCGGGC
TGAACGGGGGGTTCGTGCACACAGCCCAGCTTGGAGCGAACGACCTACACCGAACTGAGATACCTACAGC
GTGAGCTATGAGAAAGCGCCACGCTTCCCGAAGGGAGAAAGGCGGACAGGTATCCGGTAAGCGGCAGGGT
CGGAACAGGAGAGCGCACGAGGGAGCTTCCAGGGGGAAACGCCTGGTATCTTTATAGTCCTGTCGGGTTT
CGCCACCTCTGACTTGAGCGTCGATTTTTGTGATGCTCGTCAGGGGGGCGGAGCCTATGGAAAAACGCCA
GCAACGCGGCCTTTTTACGGTTCCTGGCCTTTTGCTGGCCTTTTGCTCACATGTTCTTTCCTGCGTTATC
CCCTGATTCTGTGGATAACCGTATTACCGCCTTTGAGTGAGCTGATACCGCTCGCCGCAGCCGAACGACC
GAGCGCAGCGAGTCAGTGAGCGAGGAAGCGGAAGAGCGCCTGATGCGGTATTTTCTCCTTACGCATCTGT
GCGGTATTTCACACCGCATATATGGTGCACTCTCAGTACAATCTGCTCTGATGCCGCATAGTTAAGCCAG
TATACACTCCGCTATCGCTACGTGACTGGGTCATGGCTGCGCCCCGACACCCGCCAACACCCGCTGACGC
GCCCTGACGGGCTTGTCTGCTCCCGGCATCCGCTTACAGACAAGCTGTGACCGTCTCCGGGAGCTGCATG
TGTCAGAGGTTTTCACCGTCATCACCGAAACGCGCGAGGCAGCTGCGGTAAAGCTCATCAGCGTGGTCGT
GAAGCGATTCACAGATGTCTGCCTGTTCATCCGCGTCCAGCTCGTTGAGTTTCTCCAGAAGCGTTAATGT
CTGGCTTCTGATAAAGCGGGCCATGTTAAGGGCGGTTTTTTCCTGTTTGGTCACTGATGCCTCCGTGTAA
GGGGGATTTCTGTTCATGGGGGTAATGATACCGATGAAACGAGAGAGGATGCTCACGATACGGGTTACTG
ATGATGAACATGCCCGGTTACTGGAACGTTGTGAGGGTAAACAACTGGCGGTATGGATGCGGCGGGACCA
GAGAAAAATCACTCAGGGTCAATGCCAGCGCTTCGTTAATACAGATGTAGGTGTTCCACAGGGTAGCCAG
CAGCATCCTGCGATGCAGATCCGGAACATAATGGTGCAGGGCGCTGACTTCCGCGTTTCCAGACTTTACG
AAACACGGAAACCGAAGACCATTCATGTTGTTGCTCAGGTCGCAGACGTTTTGCAGCAGCAGTCGCTTCA
CGTTCGCTCGCGTATCGGTGATTCATTCTGCTAACCAGTAAGGCAACCCCGCCAGCCTAGCCGGGTCCTC
AACGACAGGAGCACGATCATGCGCACCCGTGGGGCCGCCATGCCGGCGATAATGGCCTGCTTCTCGCCGA
AACGTTTGGTGGCGGGACCAGTGACGAAGGCTTGAGCGAGGGCGTGCAAGATTCCGAATACCGCAAGCGA
CAGGCCGATCATCGTCGCGCTCCAGCGAAAGCGGTCCTCGCCGAAAATGACCCAGAGCGCTGCCGGCACC
TGTCCTACGAGTTGCATGATAAAGAAGACAGTCATAAGTGCGGCGACGATAGTCATGCCCCGCGCCCACC
GGAAGGAGCTGACTGGGTTGAAGGCTCTCAAGGGCATCGGTCGAGATCCCGGTGCCTAATGAGTGAGCTA
ACTTACATTAATTGCGTTGCGCTCACTGCCCGCTTTCCAGTCGGGAAACCTGTCGTGCCAGCTGCATTAA
TGAATCGGCCAACGCGCGGGGAGAGGCGGTTTGCGTATTGGGCGCCAGGGTGGTTTTTCTTTTCACCAGT
GAGACGGGCAACAGCTGATTGCCCTTCACCGCCTGGCCCTGAGAGAGTTGCAGCAAGCGGTCCACGCTGG
TTTGCCCCAGCAGGCGAAAATCCTGTTTGATGGTGGTTAACGGCGGGATATAACATGAGCTGTCTTCGGT
ATCGTCGTATCCCACTACCGAGATATCCGCACCAACGCGCAGCCCGGACTCGGTAATGGCGCGCATTGCG
CCCAGCGCCATCTGATCGTTGGCAACCAGCATCGCAGTGGGAACGATGCCCTCATTCAGCATTTGCATGG
TTTGTTGAAAACCGGACATGGCACTCCAGTCGCCTTCCCGTTCCGCTATCGGCTGAATTTGATTGCGAGT
GAGATATTTATGCCAGCCAGCCAGACGCAGACGCGCCGAGACAGAACTTAATGGGCCCGCTAACAGCGCG
ATTTGCTGGTGACCCAATGCGACCAGATGCTCCACGCCCAGTCGCGTACCGTCTTCATGGGAGAAAATAA
TACTGTTGATGGGTGTCTGGTCAGAGACATCAAGAAATAACGCCGGAACATTAGTGCAGGCAGCTTCCAC
AGCAATGGCATCCTGGTCATCCAGCGGATAGTTAATGATCAGCCCACTGACGCGTTGCGCGAGAAGATTG
TGCACCGCCGCTTTACAGGCTTCGACGCCGCTTCGTTCTACCATCGACACCACCACGCTGGCACCCAGTT
GATCGGCGCGAGATTTAATCGCCGCGACAATTTGCGACGGCGCGTGCAGGGCCAGACTGGAGGTGGCAAC
GCCAATCAGCAACGACTGTTTGCCCGCCAGTTGTTGTGCCACGCGGTTGGGAATGTAATTCAGCTCCGCC
ATCGCCGCTTCCACTTTTTCCCGCGTTTTCGCAGAAACGTGGCTGGCCTGGTTCACCACGCGGGAAACGG
TCTGATAAGAGACACCGGCATACTCTGCGACATCGTATAACGTTACTGGTTTCACATTCACCACCCTGAA
TTGACTCTCTTCCGGGCGCTATCATGCCATACCGCGAAAGGTTTTGCGCCATTCGATGGTGTCCGGGATC
TCGACGCTCTCCCTTATGCGACTCCTGCATTAGGAAGCAGCCCAGTAGTAGGTTGAGGCCGTTGAGCACC
GCCGCCGCAAGGAATGGTGCATGCAAGGAGATGGCGCCCAACAGTCCCCCGGCCACGGGGCCTGCCACCA
TACCCACGCCGAAACAAGCGCTCATGAGCCCGAAGTGGCGAGCCCGATCTTCCCCATCGGTGATGTCGGC
GATATAGGCGCCAGCAACCGCACCTGTGGCGCCGGTGATGCCGGCCACGATGCGTCCGGCGTAGAGGATC
GAGATCTCGATCCCGCGAAATTAATACGACTCACTATAGGGGAATTGTGAGCGGATAACAATTCCCCTCT
AGAAATAATTTTGTTTAACTTTAAGAAGGAGATATACC
[408 nt withheld, positions 5070-5477]
TGATAAGGCGGCCGCACTCGAGCACCACCACCACCACCACTGAGATCCGGCTGCTAACAAAGCCCGAAAG
GAAGCTGAGTTGGCTGCTGCCACCGCTGAGCAATAACTAGCATAACCCCTTGGGGCCTCTAAACGGGTCT
TGAGGGGTTTTTTGCTGAAAGGAGGAACTATATCCGGAT
