>Addgene plasmid #42631 | Pet28a_Human_H3.1 | addgene partial sequence | sequence record 59514 | T7term 5'-GCTAGTTATTGCTCAGCGG-3'
CTTTCGGGCTTTGTTAGCAGCCGGATCTCAGTGGTGGTGGTGGTGGTGCTCGAGTGCGGCCGCCTTATCA
[408 nt withheld, positions 71-478]
GGTATATCTCCTTCTTAAAGTTAAACAAAATTATTTCTAGAGGGGAATTGTTATCCGCTCACAATTCCCC
TATAGTGAGTCGTATTAATTTCGCGGGATCGAGATCTCGATCCTCTACGCCGGACGCATCGTGGCCGGCA
TCACCGGCGCCACAGGTGCGGTTGCTGGCGCCTATATCGCCGACATCACCGATGGGGAAGATCGGGCTCG
CCACTTCGGGCTCATGAGCGCTTGTTTCGGCGTGGGTATGGTGGCAGGCCCCGTGGCCGGGGGACTGTTG
GGCGCCATCTCCTTGCATGCACCATTCCTTGCGGCGGCGGTGCTCAACGGCCTCAACCTACTACTGGGCT
GCTTCCTAATGCAGGAGTCGCATAAGGGAGAGCGTCGAGATCCCGGACACCATCGAATGGCGCAAAACCT
TTCGCGGTATGGCATGATAGCGCCCGGAAGAGAGTCAATTCAGGGTGGTGAATGTGAAACCAGTAACGTT
ATACGATGTCGCAGA
